Addgene plasmid #174280: pAPM-miR30-MYD88-ts1
Purpose: MYD88 knockdown
Depositing lab: Jeremy Luban. Depositing organization: University of Massachusetts, Worcester. Publication: IFIH1 (MDA5) is required for innate immune detection of intron-containing RNA expressed from the HIV-1 provirus. Guney MH, Nagalekshmi K, McCauley SM, Carbone C, Aydemir O, Luban J. Proc Natl Acad Sci U S A. 2024 Jul 16;121(29):e2404349121. doi: 10.1073/pnas.2404349121. Epub 2024 Jul 10. PubMed 38985764.
Backbone
  Vector backbone: pAPM-miR30
  Vector type: Lentiviral, RNAi
  Selectable markers: Puromycin
Growth in bacteria
  Bacterial resistance: Ampicillin, 100 μg/mL
  Growth temperature: 30°C
  Growth strain: NEB Stable
  Copy number: High Copy
Gene/Insert
  Gene/Insert name: MYD88 shRNA
  gRNA/shRNA sequence: TTCTTCATTGCCTTGTACTTGA
  Species: H. sapiens (human)
  Entrez Gene: MYD88 (a.k.a. IMD68, MYD88D, WM1)
  Promoter: SFFV
  Cloning method: Restriction Enzyme; 5′ cloning site unknown (unknown if destroyed)
Terms and licenses: Academic/Nonprofit Terms; Industry Terms: Not Available to Industry
Depositor comments: Please visit https://doi.org/10.1101/2023.11.17.567619 for bioRxiv preprint.
How to cite: pAPM-miR30-MYD88-ts1 was a gift from Jeremy Luban (Addgene plasmid # 174280 ; http://n2t.net/addgene:174280 ; RRID:Addgene_174280)
