[The description below was written by a language model from this plasmid's Addgene catalogue record and pLannotate feature annotations shown in this document.]
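Description:
pAPM-miR30-MYD88-ts1 is an HIV-1-based lentiviral RNAi vector built on the pAPM-miR30 backbone and designed to knock down human MYD88. In bacteria it is maintained as a high-copy plasmid through a ColE1/pUC-type origin and selected with ampicillin via the β-lactamase gene. The annotated sequence is about 6.3 kb and also carries a pBR322 bom fragment and an SV40 enhancer/early promoter in the plasmid backbone, whose role the record does not state.

The viral portion begins with a CMV enhancer/promoter fused to a truncated 5' LTR, an arrangement that drives transcription of the vector genome in packaging cells. This is followed by the Ψ packaging signal with an adjoining gag fragment, the Rev response element for Rev-dependent nuclear export of the full-length RNA, and the cPPT/CTS, which aids nuclear import of the reverse-transcribed genome. A second truncated LTR element, labelled by the annotation tool as a 5' LTR but positioned at the 3' end, closes the transfer cassette.

Between these elements, a single SFFV promoter drives one transcript that encodes puromycin N-acetyltransferase (pac) and, immediately downstream, a MYD88-targeting shRNA embedded between 5' and 3' miR-30a flanking sequences. Because the hairpin sits in a microRNA context, it can be expressed from this Pol II promoter and processed by the endogenous miRNA pathway, so that puromycin resistance and knockdown are linked on the same RNA. The "ts1" in the name presumably marks one of several target sites. The vector is used to generate stably transduced, puromycin-selected human cells with reduced MYD88, and the associated work concerns innate immune detection of HIV-1 RNA.
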