Features (pLannotate 1.2.2; 19 found; start..end, strand, type, name):
     12..391     +  enhancer       CMV enhancer: human cytomegalovirus immediate early enhancer
    392..591     +  promoter       CMV promoter: human cytomegalovirus (CMV) immediate early promoter
    609..789     +  LTR            5' LTR (truncated): truncated 5' long terminal repeat (LTR) from HIV-1
    836..961     +  misc_feature   HIV-1 Ψ: packaging signal of human immunodeficiency virus type 1
    945..1283    +  CDS            HIV-1 gag (fragment): gag protein from human immunodeficiency virus 1; gag
   1458..1691    +  misc_feature   RRE: The Rev response element (RRE) of HIV-1 allows for Rev-dependent mRNA export from the nucleus to the cytoplasm.
   2068..2168    +  CDS            Rev (fragment): human immunodeficiency virus 1 (HIV-1) Rev protein; rev; enhances nuclear export of unspliced and incompletely spliced viral mRNAs
   2218..2335    +  misc_feature   cPPT/CTS: central polypurine tract and central termination sequence of HIV-1
   2472..2879    +  promoter       SFFV promoter: spleen focus-forming virus long terminal repeat (LTR) promoter
   2900..3496    +  CDS            pac: PUAC_STRAD - Protein predicted: Swiss-Prot protein existence level 4. Detoxification of puromycin. From Streptomyces alboniger.
   3521..3566    +  ncRNA          5' miR-30a (fragment): sequence upstream of the 71-nt precursor of the human miR-30a microRNA (Zeng et al., 2002) miRNA
   3636..3661    +  ncRNA          3' miR-30a (fragment): sequence downstream of the 71-nt precursor of the human miR-30a microRNA (Zeng et al., 2002) miRNA
   3691..3710    +  misc_feature   cPPT/CTS (fragment): central polypurine tract and central termination sequence of HIV-1
   3742..3922    +  LTR            5' LTR (truncated): truncated 5' long terminal repeat (LTR) from HIV-1
   3993..4581    -  rep_origin     ori: high-copy-number ColE1/pMB1/pBR322/pUC origin of replication
   4752..5612    -  CDS            AmpR: β-lactamase; bla; confers resistance to ampicillin, carbenicillin, and related antibiotics
   5613..5717    -  promoter       AmpR promoter: bla
   5776..5828    -  misc_feature   bom (fragment): basis of mobility region from pBR322
   5990..6319    +  promoter       SV40 promoter: SV40 enhancer and early promoter
>Addgene plasmid #174280 | pAPM-miR30-MYD88-ts1 | addgene full sequence | sequence record 343783 | Addgene NGS Result
AAGCTCGCGTTGACATTGATTATTGACTAGTTATTAATAGTAATCAATTACGGGGTCATTAGTTCATAGC
CCATATATGGAGTTCCGCGTTACATAACTTACGGTAAATGGCCCGCCTGGCTGACCGCCCAACGACCCCC
GCCCATTGACGTCAATAATGACGTATGTTCCCATAGTAACGCCAATAGGGACTTTCCATTGACGTCAATG
GGTGGAGTATTTACGGTAAACTGCCCACTTGGCAGTACATCAAGTGTATCATATGCCAAGTACGCCCCCT
ATTGACGTCAATGACGGTAAATGGCCCGCCTGGCATTATGCCCAGTACATGACCTTATGGGACTTTCCTA
CTTGGCAGTACATCTACGTATTAGTCATCGCTATTACCATGGTGATGCGGTTTTGGCAGTACATCAATGG
GCGTGGATAGCGGTTTGACTCACGGGGATTTCCAAGTCTCCACCCCATTGACGTCAATGGGAGTTTGTTT
TGGCACCAAAATCAACGGGACTTTCCAAAATGTCGTAACAACTCCGCCCCATTGACGCAAATGGGCGGTA
GGCGTGTACGGTGGGAGGTCTATATAAGCAGCGCGTTTTGCCTGTACTGGGTCTCTCTGGTTAGACCAGA
TCTGAGCCTGGGAGCTCTCTGGCTAACTAGGGAACCCACTGCTTAAGCCTCAATAAAGCTTGCCTTGAGT
GCTTCAAGTAGTGTGTGCCCGTCTGTTGTGAGACTCTGGTAACTAGAGATCCCTCAGACCCTTTTAGTCA
GTGTGGAAAATCTCTAGCAGTGGCGCCCGAACAGGGACTTGAAAGCGAAAGGGAAACCAGAGGAGCTCTC
TCGACGCAGGACTCGGCTTGCTGAAGCGCGCACGGCAAGAGGCGAGGGGCGGCGACTGGTGAGTACGCCA
AAAATTTTGACTAGCGGAGGCTAGAAGGAGAGAGATGGGTGCGAGAGCGTCAGTATTAAGCGGGGGAGAA
TTAGATCGCGATGGGAAAAAATTCGGTTAAGGCCAGGGGGAAAGAAAAAATATAAATTAAAACATATAGT
ATGGGCAAGCAGGGAGCTAGAACGATTCGCAGTTAATCCTGGCCTGTTAGAAACATCAGAAGGCTGTAGA
CAAATACTGGGACAGCTACAACCATCCCTTCAGACAGGATCAGAAGAACTTAGATCATTATATAATACAG
TAGCAACCCTCTATTGTGTGCATCAAAGGATAGAGATAAAAGACACCAAGGAAGCTTTAGACAAGATAGA
GGAAGAGCAAAACAAAAGTAAGACCACCGCACAGCAAGCGGCCGGCCGCTGATCTTCAGACCTGGAGGAG
GAGATATGAGGGACAATTGGAGAAGTGAATTATATAAATATAAAGTAGTAAAAATTGAACCATTAGGAGT
AGCACCCACCAAGGCAAAGAGAAGAGTGGTGCAGAGAGAAAAAAGAGCAGTGGGAATAGGAGCTTTGTTC
CTTGGGTTCTTGGGAGCAGCAGGAAGCACTATGGGCGCAGCGTCAATGACGCTGACGGTACAGGCCAGAC
AATTATTGTCTGGTATAGTGCAGCAGCAGAACAATTTGCTGAGGGCTATTGAGGCGCAACAGCATCTGTT
GCAACTCACAGTCTGGGGCATCAAGCAGCTCCAGGCAAGAATCCTGGCTGTGGAAAGATACCTAAAGGAT
CAACAGCTCCTGGGGATTTGGGGTTGCTCTGGAAAACTCATTTGCACCACTGCTGTGCCTTGGAATGCTA
GTTGGAGTAATAAATCTCTGGAACAGATTTGGAATCACACGACTTGGATGGAGTGGGACAGAGAAATTAA
CAATTACACAAGCTTAATACACTCCTTAATTGAAGAATCGCAAAACCAGCAAGAAAAGAATGAACAAGAA
TTATTGGAATTAGATAAATGGGCAAGTTTGTGGAATTGGTTTAACATAACAAATTGGCTGTGGTATATAA
AATTATTCATAATGATAGTAGGAGGCTTGGTAGGTTTAAGAATAGTTTTTGCTGTACTTTCTATAGTGAA
TAGAGTTAGGCAGGGATATTCACCATTATCGTTTCAGACCCACCTCCCAACCCCGAGGGGACCCGACAGG
CCCGAAGGAATAGAAGAAGAAGGTGGAGAGAGAGACAGAGACAGATCCATTCGATTAGTGAACGGATCGG
CACTGCGTGCGCCAATTCTGCAGACAAATGGCAGTATTCATCCACAATTTTAAAAGAAAAGGGGGGATTG
GGGGGTACAGTGCAGGGGAAAGAATAGTAGACATAATAGCAACAGACATACAAACTAAAGAATTACAAAA
ACAAATTACAAAAATTCAAAATTTTCGGGTTTATTACAGGGACAGCAGAGATCCAGTTTGGTTAATTAAC
TGCAGCCCCGATAAAATAAAAGATTTTATTTAGTCTCCAGAAAAAGGGGGGAATGAAAGACCCCACCTGT
AGGTTTGGCAAGCTAGCTGCAGTAACGCCATTTTGCAAGGCATGGAAAAATACCAAACCAAGAATAGAGA
AGTTCAGATCAAGGGCGGGTACATGAAAATAGCTAACGTTGGGCCAAACAGGATATCTGCGGTGAGCAGT
TTCGGCCCCGGCCCGGGGCCAAGAACAGATGGTCACCGCAGTTTCGGCCCCGGCCCGAGGCCAAGAACAG
ATGGTCCCCAGATATGGCCCAACCCTCAGCAGTTTCTTAAGACCCATCAGATGTTTCCAGGCTCCCCCAA
GGACCTGAAATGACCCTGCGCCTTATTTGAATTAACCAATCAGCCTGCTTCTCGCTTCTGTTCGCGCGCT
TCTGCTTCCCGAGCTCTATAAAAGAGCTCACAACCCCTCACTCGGCGCGCCAGTCCTCCGACAGACTGAG
TCGCCCGGGGGTCTAGAACGCGTGCCGCCATGACCGAATACAAACCTACCGTGAGGCTGGCTACAAGAGA
TGATGTCCCAAGGGCTGTGAGAACACTGGCCGCCGCTTTTGCCGATTACCCTGCCACACGCCACACTGTG
GACCCAGATCGGCATATCGAGAGAGTGACTGAGCTGCAGGAACTGTTCCTGACCCGAGTGGGCCTGGACA
TTGGGAAGGTCTGGGTCGCAGACGATGGAGCAGCTGTGGCTGTCTGGACCACACCAGAGAGCGTGGAAGC
CGGAGCTGTCTTTGCAGAGATCGGCCCTAGAATGGCAGAACTGAGCGGCTCCAGGCTGGCAGCACAGCAG
CAGATGGAGGGACTGCTGGCCCCACACAGGCCTAAGGAACCAGCATGGTTCCTGGCTACCGTGGGGGTCT
CTCCTGACCATCAGGGCAAAGGACTGGGAAGTGCTGTGGTCCTGCCAGGAGTGGAGGCTGCAGAACGAGC
TGGAGTCCCTGCATTTCTGGAGACCTCTGCTCCACGAAACCTGCCCTTCTATGAACGGCTGGGCTTTACT
GTGACCGCAGATGTGGAGGTCCCCGAAGGACCTAGGACCTGGTGCATGACACGCAAACCCGGCGCCTGAG
CGATCGCCGCGGCCGCCTTCTTAACCCAACAGAAGGCTCGAGAAGGTATATTGCTGTTGACAGTGAGCGC
CAAGTACAAGGCAATGAAGAATAGTGAAGCCACAGATGTATTCTTCATTGCCTTGTACTTGATGCCTACT
GCCTCGGACTTCAAGGGGCTAGAATTCGGCAGCTGTAGATCTTAGCCACTTTTTAAAAGAAAAGGGGGGA
CTGGAAGGGCTAACTGCATCCGGACTGTACTGGGTCTCTCTGGTTAGACCAGATCTGAGCCTGGGAGCTC
TCTGGCTAACTAGGGAACCCACTGCTTAAGCCTCAATAAAGCTTGCCTTGAGTGCTTCAAGTAGTGTGTG
CCCGTCTGTTGTGTGACTCTGGTAACTAGAGATCCCTCAGACCCTTTTAGTCAGTGTGGAAAATCTCTAG
CAGGGCCCGTTTCATGTGAGCAAAAGGCCAGCAAAAGGCCAGGAACCGTAAAAAGGCCGCGTTGCTGGCG
TTTTTCCATAGGCTCCGCCCCCCTGACGAGCATCACAAAAATCGACGCTCAAGTCAGAGGTGGCGAAACC
CGACAGGACTATAAAGATACCAGGCGTTTCCCCCTGGAAGCTCCCTCGTGCGCTCTCCTGTTCCGACCCT
GCCGCTTACCGGATACCTGTCCGCCTTTCTCCCTTCGGGAAGCGTGGCGCTTTCTCATAGCTCACGCTGT
AGGTATCTCAGTTCGGTGTAGGTCGTTCGCTCCAAGCTGGGCTGTGTGCACGAACCCCCCGTTCAGCCCG
ACCGCTGCGCCTTATCCGGTAACTATCGTCTTGAGTCCAACCCGGTAAGACACGACTTATCGCCACTGGC
AGCAGCCACTGGTAACAGGATTAGCAGAGCGAGGTATGTAGGCGGTGCTACAGAGTTCTTGAAGTGGTGG
CCTAACTACGGCTACACTAGAAGAACAGTATTTGGTATCTGCGCTCTGCTGAAGCCAGTTACCTTCGGAA
AAAGAGTTGGTAGCTCTTGATCCGGCAAACAAACCACCGCTGGTAGCGGTGGTTTTTTTGTTTGCAAGCA
GCAGATTACGCGCAGAAAAAAAGGATCTCAAGAAGATCCTTTGATCTTTTCTACGGGGTCTGACGCTCAG
TGGAACGAAAACTCACGTTAAGGGATTTTGGTCATGAGATTATCAAAAAGGATCTTCACCTAGATCCTTT
TAAATTAAAAATGAAGTTTTAAATCAATCTAAAGTATATATGAGTAAACTTGGTCTGACAGTTACCAATG
CTTAATCAGTGAGGCACCTATCTCAGCGATCTGTCTATTTCGTTCATCCATAGTTGCCTGACTCCCCGTC
GTGTAGATAACTACGATACGGGAGGGCTTACCATCTGGCCCCAGTGCTGCAATGATACCGCGAGACCCAC
GCTCACCGGCTCCAGATTTATCAGCAATAAACCAGCCAGCCGGAAGGGCCGAGCGCAGAAGTGGTCCTGC
AACTTTATCCGCCTCCATCCAGTCTATTAATTGTTGCCGGGAAGCTAGAGTAAGTAGTTCGCCAGTTAAT
AGTTTGCGCAACGTTGTTGCCATTGCTACAGGCATCGTGGTGTCACGCTCGTCGTTTGGTATGGCTTCAT
TCAGCTCCGGTTCCCAACGATCAAGGCGAGTTACATGATCCCCCATGTTGTGCAAAAAAGCGGTTAGCTC
CTTCGGTCCTCCGATCGTTGTCAGAAGTAAGTTGGCCGCAGTGTTATCACTCATGGTTATGGCAGCACTG
CATAATTCTCTTACTGTCATGCCATCCGTAAGATGCTTTTCTGTGACTGGTGAGTACTCAACCAAGTCAT
TCTGAGAATAGTGTATGCGGCGACCGAGTTGCTCTTGCCCGGCGTCAATACGGGATAATACCGCGCCACA
TAGCAGAACTTTAAAAGTGCTCATCATTGGAAAACGTTCTTCGGGGCGAAAACTCTCAAGGATCTTACCG
CTGTTGAGATCCAGTTCGATGTAACCCACTCGTGCACCCAACTGATCTTCAGCATCTTTTACTTTCACCA
GCGTTTCTGGGTGAGCAAAAACAGGAAGGCAAAATGCCGCAAAAAAGGGAATAAGGGCGACACGGAAATG
TTGAATACTCATACTCTTCCTTTTTCAATATTATTGAAGCATTTATCAGGGTTATTGTCTCATGAGCGGA
TACATATTTGAATGTATTTAGAAAAATAAACAAATAGGGGTTCCGCGCACATTTCCCCGAAAAGTGCCAC
CTGACGTCGACGGATCGGGAGATCTCCCGATCCCCTATGGTGCACTCTCAGTACAATCTGCTCTGATGCC
GCATAGTTAAGCCAGTATCTGCTCCCTGCTTGTGTGTTGGAGGTCGCTGAGTAGTGCGCGAGCAAAATTT
AAGCTACAACAAGGCAAGGCTTGACCGACAATTGCATGAAGAATCTGCTTAGGGTTAGGCGTTTTGCGCT
GCTTCGCGATGTACGGGCCAGATATACGCGCTGTGGAATGTGTGTCAGTTAGGGTGTGGAAAGTCCCCAG
GCTCCCCAGCAGGCAGAAGTATGCAAAGCATGCATCTCAATTAGTCAGCAACCAGGTGTGGAAAGTCCCC
AGGCTCCCCAGCAGGCAGAAGTATGCAAAGCATGCATCTCAATTAGTCAGCAACCATAGTCCCGCCCCTA
ACTCCGCCCATCCCGCCCCTAACTCCGCCCAGTTCCGCCCATTCTCCGCCCCATGGCTGACTAATTTTTT
TTATTTATGCAGAGGCCGAGGCCGCCTCTGCCTCTGAGCTATTCCAGAAGTAGTGAGGAGGCTTTTTTGG
AGGCCTAGGCTTTTGCAAA
